Addgene plasmid #1305: pJC45BS104 Y507W
Depositing lab: Susan Lindquist. Depositing organization: Whitehead Institute for Biomedical Research. Publication: Defining a pathway of communication from the C-terminal peptide binding domain to the N-terminal ATPase domain in a AAA protein. Cashikar AG, Schirmer EC, Hattendorf DA, Glover JR, Ramakrishnan MS, Ware DM, Lindquist SL. Mol Cell 2002 Apr;9(4):751-60. 10.1016/S1097-2765(02)00499-9 PubMed 11983167.
Backbone
  Vector backbone: pJC45
  Backbone size w/o insert (bp): 2375
  Vector type: Bacterial Expression
Growth in bacteria
  Bacterial resistance: Ampicillin, 100 μg/mL
  Growth temperature: 37°C
  Growth strain: DH5alpha
  Copy number: High Copy
Gene/Insert
  Gene/Insert name: Hsp104 Y507W (alt name: Hsp104)
  Species: S. cerevisiae (budding yeast)
  Insert size (bp): 2850
  Mutation: Changed Tyr 507 to Trp
  Entrez Gene: HSP104 (a.k.a. YLL026W)
  Tag / fusion protein: 10X His tag (N terminal on backbone)
  Cloning method: Restriction Enzyme; 5′ cloning site BamHI (not destroyed); 3′ cloning site SacI (not destroyed)
  Sequencing primers: 5′ T7
Terms and licenses: Academic/Nonprofit Terms; Industry Terms: Not Available to Industry
How to cite: pJC45BS104 Y507W was a gift from Susan Lindquist (Addgene plasmid # 1305 ; http://n2t.net/addgene:1305 ; RRID:Addgene_1305)
