[The description below was written by a language model from this plasmid's Addgene catalogue record and pLannotate feature annotations shown in this document.]
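Description:
pJC45BS104 Y507W is a bacterial expression plasmid of about 5.2 kb built on the small pJC45 backbone, designed to produce a point-mutant form of the Saccharomyces cerevisiae chaperone Hsp104 in E. coli. It is maintained as a high-copy plasmid through a ColE1/pUC-type origin and selected with ampicillin via a β-lactamase gene driven by its own promoter. A short tetracycline-resistance fragment annotated near the start of the sequence is a non-functional backbone remnant.

The expression cassette is a standard T7 system: a T7 promoter followed by a lac operator, which allows lac repressor to hold transcription off until IPTG induction, then the efficient T7 gene 10 ribosome binding site and, downstream of the insert, a T7 terminator. Expression therefore depends on a host that supplies T7 RNA polymerase. The backbone provides an N-terminal 10X His tag for metal-affinity purification; the annotation software detects this region only as a short histidine-tag-like fragment. The HSP104 open reading frame was cloned between BamHI and SacI sites, both retained, and carries a Tyr507-to-Trp substitution. A short annotated match to a T7 gene 10-derived sequence lies after the coding region, just upstream of the terminator, and is probably vector-derived rather than part of the fusion protein.

Hsp104 is a hexameric AAA protein that uses ATP to extract and unfold polypeptides from aggregates, working with Hsp70 and Hsp40. The associated publication examines communication between its C-terminal peptide-binding domain and its N-terminal ATPase domain, so this plasmid most plausibly serves to make purified recombinant mutant protein for biochemical study. The record does not state the specific reason for introducing the tryptophan.
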