Features (pLannotate 1.2.2; 11 found; start..end, strand, type, name):
      2..43      -  CDS            TcR (fragment): tetracycline efflux protein; tet; confers resistance to tetracycline
     65..83      +  promoter       T7 promoter: promoter for bacteriophage T7 RNA polymerase
     84..108     +  protein_bind   lac operator: The lac repressor binds to the lac operator to inhibit transcription in E. coli. This inhibition can be relieved by adding lactose or isopropyl-β-D-thiogalactopyranoside (IPTG). lac repressor encoded by lacI
    123..145     +  RBS            RBS: efficient ribosome binding site from bacteriophage T7 gene 10 (Olins and Rangwala, 1989)
    158..175     +  CDS            capTEV™ (fragment): composite tag for in vivo biotinylation, TEV protease cleavage, and 6xHis tagging
    221..2944    +  CDS            HSP104: HS104_YEAST - Experimental evidence at protein level: Swiss-Prot protein existence level 1. Required, in concert with Hsp40 (YDJ1) and Hsp70 (SSA1) and small Hsps (HSP26), for the dissociation, resolubilization and refolding of aggregates of damaged proteins after heat or other environmental stresses. Extracts proteins from aggregates by unfolding and threading them in an ATP-dependent process through the axial channel of the protein hexamer, after which they can be refolded by components of the Hsp70/Hsp40 chaperone system. Substrate binding is ATP-dependent, and release of bound polypeptide
   3086..3134    +  CDS            SET1 (fragment): solubility-enhancement tag derived from T7 phage gene 10B
   3142..3189    +  terminator     T7 terminator: transcription terminator for bacteriophage T7 RNA polymerase
   3319..3423    +  promoter       AmpR promoter: bla
   3424..4284    +  CDS            AmpR: β-lactamase; bla; confers resistance to ampicillin, carbenicillin, and related antibiotics
   4455..5043    +  rep_origin     ori: high-copy-number ColE1/pMB1/pBR322/pUC origin of replication
>Addgene plasmid #1305 | pJC45BS104 Y507W | depositor full sequence | sequence record 23 | Author sequence
AGCGCCGGTGATGCCGGCCACGATGCGTCCGGCGTAGAGGATCGAGATCTCGATCCCGCGAAATTAATAC
GACTCACTATAGGGGAATTGTGAGCGGATAACAATTCCCCTCTAGAAATAATTTTGTTTAACTTTAAGAA
GGAGATATACCATGGGCCATCATCATCATCATCATCATCATCATCACAGCAGCGGCCATATCGAAGGTCG
TGGATCCGGGATGAACGACCAAACGCAATTTACAGAAAGGGCTCTAACGATTTTGACGTTGGCTCAAAAA
TTGGCTTCGGATCATCAACATCCACAATTACAACCTATACATATTCTAGCTGCCTTCATTGAAACGCCAG
AAGATGGATCAGTCCCTTACCTACAGAATCTAATTGAGAAGGGCCGTTACGACTATGATCTTTTCAAGAA
AGTGGTTAATAGAAATCTAGTAAGAATTCCTCAACAGCAACCTGCACCTGCGGAGATAACTCCAAGTTAT
GCTTTGGGGAAAGTCCTTCAAGACGCTGCTAAGATTCAAAAACAACAGAAGGACTCATTTATAGCGCAAG
ACCATATATTGTTTGCTCTATTCAATGATTCGTCTATTCAGCAAATATTTAAGGAAGCTCAAGTAGATAT
TGAGGCCATCAAGCAACAAGCTCTTGAACTTCGTGGTAACACTAGAATTGACTCTCGTGGCGCTGATACG
AACACACCTTTGGAATATTTATCAAAGTACGCCATTGATATGACTGAGCAGGCTCGTCAAGGTAAACTTG
ACCCTGTCATCGGCCGTGAAGAAGAAATAAGAAGCACTATTAGAGTTTTAGCAAGAAGAATTAAGTCCAA
CCCATGTTTAATTGGTGAGCCAGGTATCGGTAAGACCGCTATTATTGAAGGTGTTGCTCAAAGAATCATT
GACGATGACGTTCCCACTATCTTACAAGGCGCTAAATTGTTCAGTCTAGATTTGGCCGCATTAACCGCAG
GTGCTAAATACAAAGGTGATTTCGAAGAAAGATTCAAAGGTGTTTTGAAGGAAATCGAAGAATCAAAGAC
TCTAATTGTGTTATTCATTGATGAAATTCACATGTTAATGGGTAATGGTAAGGACGACGCTGCTAACATC
TTGAAGCCAGCTTTGTCCAGAGGCCAATTGAAGGTCATCGGTGCCACCACCAATAACGAATATAGATCTA
TTGTGGAAAAGGATGGTGCCTTTGAAAGAAGATTCCAGAAAATTGAAGTCGCTGAACCAAGTGTGAGACA
AACAGTGGCCATATTGAGAGGTCTGCAACCAAAGTATGAAATACATCATGGTGTAAGGATTCTGGATAGC
GCCTTAGTCACCGCGGCTCAATTAGCCAAGCGTTACTTGCCATATAGAAGATTGCCAGATTCTGCTTTGG
ATTTAGTTGATATTTCTTGTGCTGGTGTCGCCGTCGCAAGAGATTCTAAGCCAGAAGAATTGGATTCCAA
GGAACGTCAATTGCAATTGATTCAAGTAGAGATAAAAGCTCTAGAGAGAGATGAAGATGCCGACTCCACC
ACTAAAGATAGATTAAAGTTAGCTAGGCAGAAGGAAGCTTCATTGCAAGAAGAATTGGAACCTCTAAGAC
AACGTTACAATGAAGAAAAGCATGGCCATGAAGAATTGACACAAGCTAAAAAGAAATTGGATGAACTGGA
AAACAAGGCCCTTGATGCTGAACGTAGATATGATACTGCTACCGCCGCTGATTTAAGGTGGTTCGCCATC
CCAGATATCAAAAAGCAAATCGAAAAGCTTGAAGATCAGGTTGCTGAGGAAGAGAGACGTGCTGGTGCCA
ACTCCATGATCCAAAATGTGGTCGACTCAGACACCATTTCTGAAACAGCTGCAAGATTGACTGGTATCCC
TGTTAAGAAGTTGTCAGAATCTGAAAATGAAAAATTGATTCATATGGAACGTGACTTATCATCTGAAGTC
GTGGGCCAAATGGATGCCATTAAAGCTGTTTCCAATGCCGTTAGATTGTCTAGATCAGGTTTAGCTAATC
CAAGGCAACCAGCATCCTTCTTATTTTTAGGTTTGTCCGGTTCCGGTAAAACTGAATTGGCTAAAAAAGT
TGCTGGATTTTTGTTTAATGATGAGGACATGATGATCAGGGTCGATTGTTCTGAATTAAGCGAGAAGTAT
GCGGTCTCTAAGTTGTTGGGTACCACGGCAGGTTATGTCGGGTACGATGAAGGTGGCTTTTTAACTAACC
AACTGCAATACAAACCATACTCCGTTTTGTTATTCGATGAAGTAGAAAAGGCACATCCTGATGTTTTGAC
TGTCATGCTACAAATGTTGGATGACGGTAGAATTACTAGTGGTCAAGGTAAGACGATCGACTGTTCCAAT
TGTATTGTCATCATGACTTCCAATCTAGGTGCTGAATTTATCAATTCTCAACAAGGATCAAAGATCCAAG
AATCTACCAAGAATTTGGTCATGGGTGCTGTTAGGCAACATTTCAGACCAGAATTTTTGAACAGAATTTC
TAGTATAGTCATTTTCAACAAGCTATCTAGAAAAGCTATTCATAAGATCGTGGATATTCGTTTGAAGGAA
ATTGAAGAGAGATTCGAGCAAAATGATAAACATTACAAGTTGAATTTAACTCAAGAGGCCAAGGACTTCT
TGGCCAAATATGGTTATTCCGATGATATGGGTGCACGTCCACTGAACAGGTTAATTCAAAACGAAATTTT
GAACAAACTGGCACTAAGGATCTTAAAGAATGAAATCAAGGATAAGGAAACTGTCAATGTCGTCTTGAAG
AAGGGTAAATCTCGTGATGAAAATGTTCCTGAGGAAGCTGAAGAATGTCTGGAAGTTCTACCAAATCACG
AAGCTACTATAGGGGCTGACACGTTAGGTGATGACGATAATGAGGACAGTATGGAAATTGATGATGACCT
AGATTAATTTAATATAGTGTGATTTTTAAAAACTTTCGAACAAGAATCAGTAATATAATATATATAATTA
ATAAAACTAATGGAATTTGTTTAATTGAACTTGACACCCGAGCAAAAGAGCTCGGGGCCCTAGCTAACTG
ATCCGGCTGCTAACAAAGCCCAAAGGAAGCTGAGTTGGCTGCTGCCACCGCTGAGCAATAACTAGCATAA
CCCCTTGGGGCCTCTAAACGGGTCTTGAGGGGTTTTTTGCTGAAAGGAGGAACTATAGATAATTCTTCTT
GAAGACGAAAGGGCCTCGTGATACGCCTATTTTTATAGGTTAATGTCATGATAATAATGGTTTCTTAGAC
GTCAGGTGGCACTTTTCGGGGAAATGTGCGCGGAACCCCTATTTGTTTATTTTTCTAAATACATTCAAAT
ATGTATCCGCTCATGAGACAATAACCCTGATAAATGCTTCAATAATATTGAAAAAGGAAGAGTATGAGTA
TTCAACATTTCCGTGTCGCCCTTATTCCCTTTTTTGCGGCATTTTGCCTTCCTGTTTTTGCTCACCCAGA
AACGCTGGTGAAAGTAAAAGATGCTGAAGATCAGTTGGGTGCACGAGTGGGTTACATCGAACTGGATCTC
AACAGCGGTAAGATCCTTGAGAGTTTTCGCCCCGAAGAACGTTTTCCAATGATGAGCACTTTTAAAGTTC
TGCTATGTGGCGCGGTATTATCCCGTGTTGACGCCGGGCAAGAGCAACTCGGTCGCCGCATACACTATTC
TCAGAATGACTTGGTTGAGTACTCACCAGTCACAGAAAAGCATCTTACGGATGGCATGACAGTAAGAGAA
TTATGCAGTGCTGCCATAAGCATGAGTGATAACACTGCGGCCAACTTACTTCTGACAACGATCGGAGGAC
CGAAGGAGCTAACCGCTTTTTTTCACAACATGGGGGATCATGTAACTCGCCTTGATCGTTGGGAACCGGA
GCTGAATGAAGCCATACCAAACGACGAGCGTGACACCACGATGCCTGTAGCAATGGCAACAACGTTGCGC
AAACTATTAACTGGCGAACTACTTACTCTAGCTTCCCGGCAACAATTAATAGACTGGATGGAGGCGGATA
AAGTTGCAGGACCACTTCTGCGCTCGGCCCTTCCGGCTGGCTGGTTTATTGCTGATAAATCTGGAGCCGG
TGAGCGTGGGTCTCGCGGTATCATTGCAGCACTGGGGCCAGATGGTAAGCCCTCCCGTATCGTAGTTATC
TACACGACGGGCAGTCAGGCAACTATGGATGAACGAAATAGACAGATCGCTGAGATAGGTGCCTCACTGA
TTAAGCATTGGTAACTGTCAGACCAAGTTTACTCATATATACTTTAGATTGATTTAAAACTTCATTTTTA
ATTTAAAAGGATCTAGGTGAAGATCCTTTTTGATAATCTCATGACCAAAATCCCTTAACGTGAGTTTTCG
TTCCACTGAGCGTCAGACCCCGTAGAAAAGATCAAAGGATCTTCTTGAGATCCTTTTTTTCTGCGCGTAA
TCTGCTGCTTGCAAACAAAAAAACCACCGCTACCAGCGGTGGTTTGTTTGCCGGATCAAGAGCTACCAAC
TCTTTTTCCGAAGGTAACTGGCTTCAGCAGAGCGCAGATACCAAATACTGTCCTTCTAGTGTAGCCGTAG
TTAGGCCACCACTTCAAGAACTCTGTAGCACCGCCTACATACCTCGCTCTGCTAATCCTGTTACCAGTGG
CTGCTGCCAGTGGCGATAAGTCGTGTCTTACCGGGTTGGACTCAAGACGATAGTTACCGGATAAGGCGCA
GCGGTCGGGCTGAACGGGGGGTTCGTGCACACAGCCCAGCTTGGAGCGAACGACCTACACCGAACTGAGA
TACCTACAGCGTGAGCATTGAGAAAGCGCCACGCTTCCCGAAGGGAGAAAGGCGGACAGGTATCCGGTAA
GCGGCAGGGTCGGAACAGGAGAGCGCACGAGGGAGCTTCCAGGGGGGAACGCCTGGTATCTTTATAGTCC
TGTCGGGTTTCGCCACCTCTGACTTGAGCGTCGATTTTTGTGATGCTCGTCAGGGGGGCCGAGCCTATGG
AAAAACGCCAGCAACGCGGCCTTTTTACGGTTCCTGGCCTTTTGCTGGCCTTTTGCTCACATGTTCTTTC
CTGCGTTATCCCCTGATTCTGTGGATAACCGTATTACCGCCTTTGAGTGAGCTGATACCGCTCGCCGCAG
CCGAACGACCGAGCGCAGCGAGTCAGTGAGCGAGGAAGCGGAAGT
